Addgene plasmid #220964: pLenti6.3-sRGN3.1-BlastR
Purpose: Expresses human codon-optimized sRGN3.1
Depositing lab: Hyongbum Kim. Depositing organization: Yonsei University Health System. Publication: Massively parallel evaluation and computational prediction of the activities and specificities of 17 small Cas9s. Seo SY, Min S, Lee S, Seo JH, Park J, Kim HK, Song M, Baek D, Cho SR, Kim HH. Nat Methods. 2023 Jul;20(7):999-1009. doi: 10.1038/s41592-023-01875-2. Epub 2023 May 15. PubMed 37188955.
Backbone
  Vector backbone: pLenti6
  Backbone manufacturer: Invitrogen
  Vector type: Mammalian Expression, Lentiviral, CRISPR
  Selectable markers: Blasticidin
Growth in bacteria
  Bacterial resistance: Ampicillin, 100 μg/mL
  Growth temperature: 37°C
  Growth strain: NEB Stable
  Copy number: Unknown
Gene/Insert
  Gene/Insert name: sRGN3.1
Terms and licenses: Academic/Nonprofit Terms; Industry Terms: Not Available to Industry
How to cite: pLenti6.3-sRGN3.1-BlastR was a gift from Hyongbum Kim (Addgene plasmid # 220964 ; http://n2t.net/addgene:220964 ; RRID:Addgene_220964)
