[The description below was written by a language model from this plasmid's Addgene catalogue record and pLannotate feature annotations shown in this document.]
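Description:
pLenti6.3-sRGN3.1-BlastR is a 10.3 kb lentiviral expression plasmid built on the Invitrogen pLenti6 backbone for delivering the small Cas9-type nuclease sRGN3.1 into mammalian cells. It is propagated in E. coli through a high-copy ColE1/pUC origin with ampicillin resistance. An f1 origin and remnants of a lac/pBluescript cloning region are also present. The viral portion follows a third-generation, self-inactivating layout. An RSV promoter replaces the U3 region of a truncated HIV-1 5' LTR to drive genomic RNA production in packaging cells. It is followed by the Ψ packaging signal with a gag fragment and by the Rev response element for Rev-dependent nuclear export. A ΔU3 3' LTR inactivates LTR-driven transcription after integration. An SV40 polyadenylation signal and SV40 origin lie downstream of the 3' LTR.

The payload is a human codon-optimized sRGN3.1 open reading frame of about 3.2 kb, expressed from the CMV immediate-early enhancer/promoter. The automated annotation labels it as cas9 on the basis of similarity to the Staphylococcus aureus Cas9 protein. A blasticidin S deaminase gene lies shortly downstream on the same strand with no separate promoter annotated, which suggests it is co-expressed with the nuclease. However, the feature table does not identify the linking element between the two coding regions. A WPRE follows to enhance transcript stability and expression. No guide RNA cassette or U6 promoter is annotated, so the guide must be supplied separately. The construct suits the generation of blasticidin-selected cell populations stably expressing sRGN3.1, and the associated publication is a comparative study of the activities and specificities of small Cas9 nucleases.
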