Features (pLannotate 1.2.2; 29 found; start..end, strand, type, name):
      3..229     +  promoter       RSV promoter: Rous sarcoma virus enhancer/promoter
    230..410     +  LTR            5' LTR (truncated): truncated 5' long terminal repeat (LTR) from HIV-1
    457..582     +  misc_feature   HIV-1 Ψ: packaging signal of human immunodeficiency virus type 1
    566..904     +  CDS            HIV-1 gag (fragment): gag protein from human immunodeficiency virus 1; gag
   1079..1312    +  misc_feature   RRE: The Rev response element (RRE) of HIV-1 allows for Rev-dependent mRNA export from the nucleus to the cytoplasm.
   1689..1789    +  CDS            Rev (fragment): human immunodeficiency virus 1 (HIV-1) Rev protein; rev; enhances nuclear export of unspliced and incompletely spliced viral mRNAs
   1790..1810    -  misc_feature   MCS (fragment): pBluescript multiple cloning site
   1820..2123    +  enhancer       CMV enhancer: human cytomegalovirus immediate early enhancer
   2124..2327    +  promoter       CMV promoter: human cytomegalovirus (CMV) immediate early promoter
   2399..2417    +  promoter       T7 promoter: promoter for bacteriophage T7 RNA polymerase
   2485..5646    +  CDS            cas9: CAS9_STAAU - Experimental evidence at protein level: Swiss-Prot protein existence level 1. CRISPR (clustered regularly interspaced short palindromic repeat) is an adaptive immune system that provides protection against mobile genetic elements (viruses, transposable elements and conjugative plasmids). CRISPR clusters contain spacers, sequences complementary to antecedent mobile elements, and target invading nucleic acids. CRISPR clusters are transcribed and processed into CRISPR RNA (crRNA). In type II CRISPR systems correct processing of pre-crRNA requires a trans- encoded small RNA (tracrRNA)
   5773..6171    +  CDS            BSD: blasticidin S deaminase; Aspergillus terreus BSD; confers resistance to blasticidin
   6172..6193    +  misc_feature   MCS (fragment): pBluescript multiple cloning site
   6196..6784    +  misc_feature   WPRE: woodchuck hepatitis virus posttranscriptional regulatory element
   6779..6853    +  CDS            nef (fragment): NEF_HV1Z2 - Experimental evidence at protein level: Swiss-Prot protein existence level 1. Extracellular Nef protein targets CD4(+) T-lymphocytes for apoptosis by interacting with CXCR4 surface receptors. From Human immunodeficiency virus type 1 group M subtype D (isolate Z2/CDC-Z34) (HIV-1).
   6855..7088    +  LTR            3' LTR (ΔU3): self-inactivating 3' long terminal repeat (LTR) from HIV-1
   7160..7281    +  polyA_signal   SV40 poly(A) signal: SV40 polyadenylation signal
   7321..7456    +  rep_origin     SV40 ori: SV40 origin of replication
   7477..7495    -  promoter       T7 promoter: promoter for bacteriophage T7 RNA polymerase
   7503..7658    +  CDS            lacZα (fragment): LacZα fragment of β-galactosidase; lacZ fragment
   7663..8091    +  rep_origin     f1 ori (sequence partly withheld): f1 bacteriophage origin of replication; arrow indicates direction of (+) strand synthesis
   8144..8248    +  promoter       AmpR promoter: bla
   8249..9109    +  CDS            AmpR: β-lactamase; bla; confers resistance to ampicillin, carbenicillin, and related antibiotics
   9280..9868    +  rep_origin     ori: high-copy-number ColE1/pMB1/pBR322/pUC origin of replication
  10051..10143   +  CDS            lacI (fragment): lac repressor; lacI; The lac repressor binds to the lac operator to inhibit transcription in E. coli. This inhibition can be relieved by adding lactose or isopropyl-β-D-thiogalactopyranoside (IPTG).
  10156..10177   +  protein_bind   CAP binding site: CAP binding activates transcription in the presence of cAMP. E. coli catabolite activator protein
  10192..10222   +  promoter       lac promoter: promoter for the E. coli lac operon
  10230..10246   +  protein_bind   lac operator: The lac repressor binds to the lac operator to inhibit transcription in E. coli. This inhibition can be relieved by adding lactose or isopropyl-β-D-thiogalactopyranoside (IPTG). lac repressor encoded by lacI
  10291..10309   +  promoter       T3 promoter: promoter for bacteriophage T3 RNA polymerase
>Addgene plasmid #220964 | pLenti6.3-sRGN3.1-BlastR | addgene full sequence | sequence record 441014 | Addgene NGS Result
AATGTAGTCTTATGCAATACTCTTGTAGTCTTGCAACATGGTAACGATGAGTTAGCAACATGCCTTACAA
GGAGAGAAAAAGCACCGTGCATGCCGATTGGTGGAAGTAAGGTGGTACGATCGTGCCTTATTAGGAAGGC
AACAGACGGGTCTGACATGGATTGGACGAACCACTGAATTGCCGCATTGCAGAGATATTGTATTTAAGTG
CCTAGCTCGATACATAAACGGGTCTCTCTGGTTAGACCAGATCTGAGCCTGGGAGCTCTCTGGCTAACTA
GGGAACCCACTGCTTAAGCCTCAATAAAGCTTGCCTTGAGTGCTTCAAGTAGTGTGTGCCCGTCTGTTGT
GTGACTCTGGTAACTAGAGATCCCTCAGACCCTTTTAGTCAGTGTGGAAAATCTCTAGCAGTGGCGCCCG
AACAGGGACTTGAAAGCGAAAGGGAAACCAGAGGAGCTCTCTCGACGCAGGACTCGGCTTGCTGAAGCGC
GCACGGCAAGAGGCGAGGGGCGGCGACTGGTGAGTACGCCAAAAATTTTGACTAGCGGAGGCTAGAAGGA
GAGAGATGGGTGCGAGAGCGTCAGTATTAAGCGGGGGAGAATTAGATCGCGATGGGAAAAAATTCGGTTA
AGGCCAGGGGGAAAGAAAAAATATAAATTAAAACATATAGTATGGGCAAGCAGGGAGCTAGAACGATTCG
CAGTTAATCCTGGCCTGTTAGAAACATCAGAAGGCTGTAGACAAATACTGGGACAGCTACAACCATCCCT
TCAGACAGGATCAGAAGAACTTAGATCATTATATAATACAGTAGCAACCCTCTATTGTGTGCATCAAAGG
ATAGAGATAAAAGACACCAAGGAAGCTTTAGACAAGATAGAGGAAGAGCAAAACAAAAGTAAGACCACCG
CACAGCAAGCGGCCGGCCGCTGATCTTCAGACCTGGAGGAGGAGATATGAGGGACAATTGGAGAAGTGAA
TTATATAAATATAAAGTAGTAAAAATTGAACCATTAGGAGTAGCACCCACCAAGGCAAAGAGAAGAGTGG
TGCAGAGAGAAAAAAGAGCAGTGGGAATAGGAGCTTTGTTCCTTGGGTTCTTGGGAGCAGCAGGAAGCAC
TATGGGCGCAGCGTCAATGACGCTGACGGTACAGGCCAGACAATTATTGTCTGGTATAGTGCAGCAGCAG
AACAATTTGCTGAGGGCTATTGAGGCGCAACAGCATCTGTTGCAACTCACAGTCTGGGGCATCAAGCAGC
TCCAGGCAAGAATCCTGGCTGTGGAAAGATACCTAAAGGATCAACAGCTCCTGGGGATTTGGGGTTGCTC
TGGAAAACTCATTTGCACCACTGCTGTGCCTTGGAATGCTAGTTGGAGTAATAAATCTCTGGAACAGATT
TGGAATCACACGACCTGGATGGAGTGGGACAGAGAAATTAACAATTACACAAGCTTAATACACTCCTTAA
TTGAAGAATCGCAAAACCAGCAAGAAAAGAATGAACAAGAATTATTGGAATTAGATAAATGGGCAAGTTT
GTGGAATTGGTTTAACATAACAAATTGGCTGTGGTATATAAAATTATTCATAATGATAGTAGGAGGCTTG
GTAGGTTTAAGAATAGTTTTTGCTGTACTTTCTATAGTGAATAGAGTTAGGCAGGGATATTCACCATTAT
CGTTTCAGACCCACCTCCCAACCCCGAGGGGACCCGACAGGCCCGAAGGAATAGAAGAAGAAGGTGGAGA
GAGAGACAGAGACAGATCCATTCGATTAGTGAACGGATCTCGACGGTATCGATAAGCTTGGGAGTTCCGC
GTTACATAACTTACGGTAAATGGCCCGCCTGGCTGACCGCCCAACGACCCCCGCCCATTGACGTCAATAA
TGACGTATGTTCCCATAGTAACGCCAATAGGGACTTTCCATTGACGTCAATGGGTGGAGTATTTACGGTA
AACTGCCCACTTGGCAGTACATCAAGTGTATCATATGCCAAGTACGCCCCCTATTGACGTCAATGACGGT
AAATGGCCCGCCTGGCATTATGCCCAGTACATGACCTTATGGGACTTTCCTACTTGGCAGTACATCTACG
TATTAGTCATCGCTATTACCATGGTGATGCGGTTTTGGCAGTACATCAATGGGCGTGGATAGCGGTTTGA
CTCACGGGGATTTCCAAGTCTCCACCCCATTGACGTCAATGGGAGTTTGTTTTGGCACCAAAATCAACGG
GACTTTCCAAAATGTCGTAACAACTCCGCCCCATTGACGCAAATGGGCGGTAGGCGTGTACGGTGGGAGG
TCTATATAAGCAGAGCTCGTTTAGTGAACCGTCAGATCGCCTGGAGACGCCATCCACGCTGTTTTGACCT
CCATAGAAGACACCGACTTAATACGACTCACTATAGGGAGAGCCGCCACCATGGCACCGAAGAAGAAGCG
TAAAGTCGGAATCCACGGAGTTCCTGCGGCAAATCAAAAGTTCATCCTGGGCCTGGATATCGGCATCACC
AGCGTGGGCTACGGCCTGATCGACTACGAGACAAAGAACATCATTGATGCCGGCGTGCGGCTGTTTCCAG
AAGCCAACGTGGAAAACAACGAGGGCAGACGGTCCAAGCGGGGATCTAGAAGACTGAAGCGAAGAAGAAT
CCACAGACTGGAACGGGTGAAGCTGCTGCTGACCGAGTACGACCTGATCAACAAGGAGCAGATCCCTACA
AGCAACAACCCTTATCAAATCCGGGTGAAGGGCCTGAGTGAGATCCTGAGCAAGGACGAGCTGGCCATCG
CCCTGCTGCACCTGGCTAAAAGAAGAGGCATCCACAACGTCGATGTAGCCGCCGACAAGGAAGAAACAGC
CAGCGACTCTCTGAGCACCAAAGATCAGATCAACAAAAACGCTAAGTTCCTGGAAAGCAGATACGTGTGT
GAACTGCAGAAGGAACGGCTGGAGAACGAGGGCCACGTGCGGGGAGTTGAAAACAGATTTCTGACTAAGG
ACATCGTGCGAGAGGCCAAGAAAATCATCGACACCCAGATGCAGTACTATCCAGAAATCGACGAGACATT
CAAGGAAAAGTACATCAGCCTGGTGGAAACCAGAAGAGAGTATTTCGAGGGTCCTGGCCAGGGCAGCCCT
TTCGGCTGGAACGGCGACCTGAAGAAGTGGTACGAGATGCTGATGGGCCACTGCACCTACTTCCCCCAGG
AGCTCCGGTCCGTGAAGTACGCCTACAGCGCCGATCTCTTCAACGCCCTGAACGACCTGAATAACCTGAT
CATCCAGAGAGATAACTCTGAGAAGCTGGAATACCACGAGAAGTACCATATCATCGAGAACGTGTTCAAG
CAAAAGAAGAAGCCCACACTGAAGCAGATTGCTAAAGAAATCGGAGTCAACCCTGAAGATATCAAAGGCT
ACAGGATCACCAAGAGCGGCACCCCTGAATTCACCAGCTTCAAGCTGTTCCACGACCTGAAGAAGGTCGT
GAAGGACCACGCTATCCTGGACGACATTGACCTGCTGAATCAGATCGCCGAAATCCTGACCATCTATCAG
GATAAGGACAGCATCGTGGCCGAGCTGGGCCAGCTGGAGTACCTGATGAGCGAAGCCGATAAGCAGAGCA
TTTCTGAGCTGACCGGTTACACCGGCACCCATAGCCTGTCTCTGAAGTGCATGAACATGATCATTGACGA
GCTGTGGCACAGCAGCATGAATCAGATGGAAGTGTTCACCTACCTGAACATGAGACCTAAGAAATACGAG
CTGAAAGGCTACCAAAGAATCCCTACAGACATGATCGATGACGCCATCCTGTCCCCAGTGGTGAAGAGAA
CATTTATCCAGTCTATCAATGTGATCAACAAGGTGATCGAGAAGTACGGCATACCCGAGGACATCATCAT
AGAGTTGGCTCGGGAAAACAACTCCGATGACAGAAAGAAATTTATCAACAATCTTCAGAAGAAGAACGAG
GCAACAAGGAAGCGCATCAACGAGATCATCGGCCAGACCGGAAACCAGAACGCTAAAAGAATTGTCGAGA
AGATCAGACTGCACGACCAGCAGGAGGGAAAGTGCCTGTACAGCCTGGAAAGCATCCCCCTGGAGGATCT
GCTGAACAACCCTAACCACTACGAGGTGGACCACATCATCCCAAGAAGCGTGTCCTTTGACAATAGCTAC
CACAATAAGGTGCTGGTGAAGCAATCTGAAAATTCTAAGAAGAGCAACCTAACCCCTTACCAGTATTTTA
ACAGCGGAAAAAGCAAGCTGTCTTACAACCAGTTTAAGCAGCACATCCTGAACCTGTCCAAAAGCCAGGA
CAGAATCAGCAAGAAGAAGAAGGAGTATTTGCTGGAAGAGCGGGACATCAACAAGTTCGAGGTGCAGAAA
GAATTCATCAACCGGAACCTCGTGGATACCAGATACGCTACAAGAGAGCTGACCAACTACCTGAAGGCCT
ACTTCAGCGCCAACAACATGAACGTGAAGGTGAAAACCATCAACGGCTCTTTTACAGATTACCTGAGAAA
GGTGTGGAAGTTTAAGAAGGAAAGAAATCACGGCTACAAGCACCACGCCGAGGACGCTCTGATCATCGCC
AACGCCGATTTCCTGTTCAAAGAGAACAAGAAGCTGAAGGCCGTGAACAGCGTTCTGGAGAAACCTGAGA
TCGAGACCAAGCAGCTGGACATCCAAGTGGACAGCGAGGACAACTACAGCGAAATGTTCATCATTCCTAA
ACAGGTGCAGGACATCAAAGATTTCAGGAACTTCAAGTACTCTCACCGGGTGGACAAGAAGCCCAACAGA
CAGCTGATCAACGACACCCTGTACAGCACCAGAAAAAAGGACAACTCCACCTATATCGTGCAAACAATCA
AGGACATCTACGCCAAGGATAATACCACCTTGAAGAAACAGTTCGACAAGAGCCCCGAGAAGTTCCTGAT
GTACCAACACGATCCTAGAACCTTCGAGAAGCTGGAAGTGATTATGAAGCAGTACGCCAACGAAAAAAAT
CCCCTGGCCAAGTACCATGAGGAAACCGGCGAGTACCTGACCAAATACTCCAAAAAAAACAACGGCCCCA
TCGTCAAGAGCCTGAAGTACATCGGCAACAAGCTGGGCAGCCACCTGGATGTGACCCACCAGTTCAAGAG
CAGCACAAAGAAGCTTGTGAAACTGAGTATCAAGAATTACAGATTCGACGTGTACCTGACCGAGAAGGGC
TACAAGTTCGTGACCATCGCCTATCTGAACGTGTTCAAAAAAGATAACTACTACTACATCCCTAAAGATA
AGTACCAGGAGCTGAAGGAGAAGAAGAAGATCAAGGACACAGACCAGTTCATCGCCTCTTTCTACAAGAA
TGACCTCATTAAGCTTAATGGAGATCTGTACAAAATTATCGGCGTGAACTCTGATGATAGAAACATCATC
GAGCTGGATTACTACGACATCAAGTACAAGGACTACTGCGAGATCAACAATATCAAGGGCGAACCTCGGA
TTAAGAAGACAATCGGCAAGAAGACAGAGAGCATCGAGAAGTTCACAACCGACGTGCTGGGAAATCTGTA
TCTGCACAGCACGGAAAAGGCCCCTCAACTGATCTTCAAGAGAGGCCTGGGATCCCCCAAGAAGAAGAGG
AAAGTCTCGAGCGATTACAAAGACGATGACGATAAGGGCAGCGGCGCAACAAACTTCTCTCTGCTGAAAC
AAGCCGGAGATGTCGAAGAGAATCCTGGACCGATGGCCAAGCCTTTGTCTCAAGAAGAATCCACCCTCAT
TGAAAGAGCAACGGCTACAATCAACAGCATCCCCATCTCTGAAGACTACAGCGTCGCCAGCGCAGCTCTC
TCTAGCGACGGCCGCATCTTCACTGGTGTCAATGTATATCATTTTACTGGGGGACCTTGTGCAGAACTCG
TGGTGCTGGGCACTGCTGCTGCTGCGGCAGCTGGCAACCTGACTTGTATCGTCGCGATCGGAAATGAGAA
CAGGGGCATCTTGAGCCCCTGCGGACGGTGCCGACAGGTGCTTCTCGATCTGCATCCTGGGATCAAAGCC
ATAGTGAAGGACAGTGATGGACAGCCGACGGCAGTTGGGATTCGTGAATTGCTGCCCTCTGGTTATGTGT
GGGAGGGCTAAGAATTCGATATCAAGCTTATCGGTAATCAACCTCTGGATTACAAAATTTGTGAAAGATT
GACTGGTATTCTTAACTATGTTGCTCCTTTTACGCTATGTGGATACGCTGCTTTAATGCCTTTGTATCAT
GCTATTGCTTCCCGTATGGCTTTCATTTTCTCCTCCTTGTATAAATCCTGGTTGCTGTCTCTTTATGAGG
AGTTGTGGCCCGTTGTCAGGCAACGTGGCGTGGTGTGCACTGTGTTTGCTGACGCAACCCCCACTGGTTG
GGGCATTGCCACCACCTGTCAGCTCCTTTCCGGGACTTTCGCTTTCCCCCTCCCTATTGCCACGGCGGAA
CTCATCGCCGCCTGCCTTGCCCGCTGCTGGACAGGGGCTCGGCTGTTGGGCACTGACAATTCCGTGGTGT
TGTCGGGGAAATCATCGTCCTTTCCTTGGCTGCTCGCCTGTGTTGCCACCTGGATTCTGCGCGGGACGTC
CTTCTGCTACGTCCCTTCGGCCCTCAATCCAGCGGACCTTCCTTCCCGCGGCCTGCTGCCGGCTCTGCGG
CCTCTTCCGCGTCTTCGCCTTCGCCCTCAGACGAGTCGGATCTCCCTTTGGGCCGCCTCCCCGCATCGCT
TTAAGACCAATGACTTACAAGGCAGCTGTAGATCTTAGCCACTTTTTAAAAGAAAAGGGGGGACTGGAAG
GGCTAATTCACTCCCAACGAAGACAAGATCTGCTTTTTGCTTGTACTGGGTCTCTCTGGTTAGACCAGAT
CTGAGCCTGGGAGCTCTCTGGCTAACTAGGGAACCCACTGCTTAAGCCTCAATAAAGCTTGCCTTGAGTG
CTTCAAGTAGTGTGTGCCCGTCTGTTGTGTGACTCTGGTAACTAGAGATCCCTCAGACCCTTTTAGTCAG
TGTGGAAAATCTCTAGCAGTAGTAGTTCATGTCATCTTATTATTCAGTATTTATAACTTGCAAAGAAATG
AATATCAGAGAGTGAGAGGAACTTGTTTATTGCAGCTTATAATGGTTACAAATAAAGCAATAGCATCACA
AATTTCACAAATAAAGCATTTTTTTCACTGCATTCTAGTTGTGGTTTGTCCAAACTCATCAATGTATCTT
ATCATGTCTGGCTCTAGCTATCCCGCCCCTAACTCCGCCCATCCCGCCCCTAACTCCGCCCAGTTCCGCC
CATTCTCCGCCCCATGGCTGACTAATTTTTTTTATTTATGCAGAGGCCGAGGCCGCCTCGGCCTCTGAGC
TATTCCAGAAGTAGTGAGGAGGCTTTTTTGGAGGCCTAGGGACGTACCCAATTCGCCCTATAGTGAGTCG
TATTACGCGCGCTCACTGGCCGTCGTTTTACAACGTCGTGACTGGGAAAACCCTGGCGTTACCCAACTTA
ATCGCCTTGCAGCACATCCCCCTTTCGCCAGCTGGCGTAATAGCGAAGAGGCCCGCACCGATCGCCCTTC
CCAACAGTTGCGCAGCCTGAATGGCGAATGGG
[124 nt withheld, positions 7663-7786]
C
[91 nt withheld, positions 7788-7878]
A
[49 nt withheld, positions 7880-7928]
CCTTTGACGTTGGAGTCCACGTTCTTT
[37 nt withheld, positions 7956-7992]
ACCCTATCTCGGTCTATTCTTTTGATTTATAAGGGATTTTGCCGATTTCGGCCTATTGGTTAAAAAATGA
GCTGATTTAACAAAAATTTAACGCGAATTTTAACAAAATATTAACGCTTACAATTTAGGTGGCACTTTTC
GGGGAAATGTGCGCGGAACCCCTATTTGTTTATTTTTCTAAATACATTCAAATATGTATCCGCTCATGAG
ACAATAACCCTGATAAATGCTTCAATAATATTGAAAAAGGAAGAGTATGAGTATTCAACATTTCCGTGTC
GCCCTTATTCCCTTTTTTGCGGCATTTTGCCTTCCTGTTTTTGCTCACCCAGAAACGCTGGTGAAAGTAA
AAGATGCTGAAGATCAGTTGGGTGCACGAGTGGGTTACATCGAACTGGATCTCAACAGCGGTAAGATCCT
TGAGAGTTTTCGCCCCGAAGAACGTTTTCCAATGATGAGCACTTTTAAAGTTCTGCTATGTGGCGCGGTA
TTATCCCGTATTGACGCCGGGCAAGAGCAACTCGGTCGCCGCATACACTATTCTCAGAATGACTTGGTTG
AGTACTCACCAGTCACAGAAAAGCATCTTACGGATGGCATGACAGTAAGAGAATTATGCAGTGCTGCCAT
AACCATGAGTGATAACACTGCGGCCAACTTACTTCTGACAACGATCGGAGGACCGAAGGAGCTAACCGCT
TTTTTGCACAACATGGGGGATCATGTAACTCGCCTTGATCGTTGGGAACCGGAGCTGAATGAAGCCATAC
CAAACGACGAGCGTGACACCACGATGCCTGTAGCAATGGCAACAACGTTGCGCAAACTATTAACTGGCGA
ACTACTTACTCTAGCTTCCCGGCAACAATTAATAGACTGGATGGAGGCGGATAAAGTTGCAGGACCACTT
CTGCGCTCGGCCCTTCCGGCTGGCTGGTTTATTGCTGATAAATCTGGAGCCGGTGAGCGTGGGTCTCGCG
GTATCATTGCAGCACTGGGGCCAGATGGTAAGCCCTCCCGTATCGTAGTTATCTACACGACGGGGAGTCA
GGCAACTATGGATGAACGAAATAGACAGATCGCTGAGATAGGTGCCTCACTGATTAAGCATTGGTAACTG
TCAGACCAAGTTTACTCATATATACTTTAGATTGATTTAAAACTTCATTTTTAATTTAAAAGGATCTAGG
TGAAGATCCTTTTTGATAATCTCATGACCAAAATCCCTTAACGTGAGTTTTCGTTCCACTGAGCGTCAGA
CCCCGTAGAAAAGATCAAAGGATCTTCTTGAGATCCTTTTTTTCTGCGCGTAATCTGCTGCTTGCAAACA
AAAAAACCACCGCTACCAGCGGTGGTTTGTTTGCCGGATCAAGAGCTACCAACTCTTTTTCCGAAGGTAA
CTGGCTTCAGCAGAGCGCAGATACCAAATACTGTTCTTCTAGTGTAGCCGTAGTTAGGCCACCACTTCAA
GAACTCTGTAGCACCGCCTACATACCTCGCTCTGCTAATCCTGTTACCAGTGGCTGCTGCCAGTGGCGAT
AAGTCGTGTCTTACCGGGTTGGACTCAAGACGATAGTTACCGGATAAGGCGCAGCGGTCGGGCTGAACGG
GGGGTTCGTGCACACAGCCCAGCTTGGAGCGAACGACCTACACCGAACTGAGATACCTACAGCGTGAGCT
ATGAGAAAGCGCCACGCTTCCCGAAGGGAGAAAGGCGGACAGGTATCCGGTAAGCGGCAGGGTCGGAACA
GGAGAGCGCACGAGGGAGCTTCCAGGGGGAAACGCCTGGTATCTTTATAGTCCTGTCGGGTTTCGCCACC
TCTGACTTGAGCGTCGATTTTTGTGATGCTCGTCAGGGGGGCGGAGCCTATGGAAAAACGCCAGCAACGC
GGCCTTTTTACGGTTCCTGGCCTTTTGCTGGCCTTTTGCTCACATGTTCTTTCCTGCGTTATCCCCTGAT
TCTGTGGATAACCGTATTACCGCCTTTGAGTGAGCTGATACCGCTCGCCGCAGCCGAACGACCGAGCGCA
GCGAGTCAGTGAGCGAGGAAGCGGAAGAGCGCCCAATACGCAAACCGCCTCTCCCCGCGCGTTGGCCGAT
TCATTAATGCAGCTGGCACGACAGGTTTCCCGACTGGAAAGCGGGCAGTGAGCGCAACGCAATTAATGTG
AGTTAGCTCACTCATTAGGCACCCCAGGCTTTACACTTTATGCTTCCGGCTCGTATGTTGTGTGGAATTG
TGAGCGGATAACAATTTCACACAGGAAACAGCTATGACCATGATTACGCCAAGCGCGCAATTAACCCTCA
CTAAAGGGAACAAAAGCTGGAGCTGCAAGCTT
